>Addgene plasmid #244204 | SM265_EF1A-dHyperLbCas12a-KRAB-T2A-EGFP | addgene full sequence | sequence record 486085 | Addgene NGS Result
GTCGACGGATCGGGAGATCTCCCGATCCCCTATGGTGCACTCTCAGTACAATCTGCTCTGATGCCGCATA
GTTAAGCCAGTATCTGCTCCCTGCTTGTGTGTTGGAGGTCGCTGAGTAGTGCGCGAGCAAAATTTAAGCT
ACAACAAGGCAAGGCTTGACCGACAATTGCATGAAGAATCTGCTTAGGGTTAGGCGTTTTGCGCTGCTTC
GCGATGTACGGGCCAGATATACGCGTTGACATTGATTATTGACTAGTTATTAATAGTAATCAATTACGGG
GTCATTAGTTCATAGCCCATATATGGAGTTCCGCGTTACATAACTTACGGTAAATGGCCCGCCTGGCTGA
CCGCCCAACGACCCCCGCCCATTGACGTCAATAATGACGTATGTTCCCATAGTAACGCCAATAGGGACTT
TCCATTGACGTCAATGGGTGGAGTATTTACGGTAAACTGCCCACTTGGCAGTACATCAAGTGTATCATAT
GCCAAGTACGCCCCCTATTGACGTCAATGACGGTAAATGGCCCGCCTGGCATTATGCCCAGTACATGACC
TTATGGGACTTTCCTACTTGGCAGTACATCTACGTATTAGTCATCGCTATTACCATGGTGATGCGGTTTT
GGCAGTACATCAATGGGCGTGGATAGCGGTTTGACTCACGGGGATTTCCAAGTCTCCACCCCATTGACGT
CAATGGGAGTTTGTTTTGGCACCAAAATCAACGGGACTTTCCAAAATGTCGTAACAACTCCGCCCCATTG
ACGCAAATGGGCGGTAGGCGTGTACGGTGGGAGGTCTATATAAGCAGCGCGTTTTGCCTGTACTGGGTCT
CTCTGGTTAGACCAGATCTGAGCCTGGGAGCTCTCTGGCTAACTAGGGAACCCACTGCTTAAGCCTCAAT
AAAGCTTGCCTTGAGTGCTTCAAGTAGTGTGTGCCCGTCTGTTGTGTGACTCTGGTAACTAGAGATCCCT
CAGACCCTTTTAGTCAGTGTGGAAAATCTCTAGCAGTGGCGCCCGAACAGGGACTTGAAAGCGAAAGGGA
AACCAGAGGAGCTCTCTCGACGCAGGACTCGGCTTGCTGAAGCGCGCACGGCAAGAGGCGAGGGGCGGCG
ACTGGTGAGTACGCCAAAAATTTTGACTAGCGGAGGCTAGAAGGAGAGAGATGGGTGCGAGAGCGTCAGT
ATTAAGCGGGGGAGAATTAGATCGCGATGGGAAAAAATTCGGTTAAGGCCAGGGGGAAAGAAAAAATATA
AATTAAAACATATAGTATGGGCAAGCAGGGAGCTAGAACGATTCGCAGTTAATCCTGGCCTGTTAGAAAC
ATCAGAAGGCTGTAGACAAATACTGGGACAGCTACAACCATCCCTTCAGACAGGATCAGAAGAACTTAGA
TCATTATATAATACAGTAGCAACCCTCTATTGTGTGCATCAAAGGATAGAGATAAAAGACACCAAGGAAG
CTTTAGACAAGATAGAGGAAGAGCAAAACAAAAGTAAGACCACCGCACAGCAAGCGGCCGCTGATCTTCA
GACCTGGAGGAGGAGATATGAGGGACAATTGGAGAAGTGAATTATATAAATATAAAGTAGTAAAAATTGA
ACCATTAGGAGTAGCACCCACCAAGGCAAAGAGAAGAGTGGTGCAGAGAGAAAAAAGAGCAGTGGGAATA
GGAGCTTTGTTCCTTGGGTTCTTGGGAGCAGCAGGAAGCACTATGGGCGCAGCGTCAATGACGCTGACGG
TACAGGCCAGACAATTATTGTCTGGTATAGTGCAGCAGCAGAACAATTTGCTGAGGGCTATTGAGGCGCA
ACAGCATCTGTTGCAACTCACAGTCTGGGGCATCAAGCAGCTCCAGGCAAGAATCCTGGCTGTGGAAAGA
TACCTAAAGGATCAACAGCTCCTGGGGATTTGGGGTTGCTCTGGAAAACTCATTTGCACCACTGCTGTGC
CTTGGAATGCTAGTTGGAGTAATAAATCTCTGGAACAGATTTGGAATCACACGACCTGGATGGAGTGGGA
CAGAGAAATTAACAATTACACAAGCTTAATACACTCCTTAATTGAAGAATCGCAAAACCAGCAAGAAAAG
AATGAACAAGAATTATTGGAATTAGATAAATGGGCAAGTTTGTGGAATTGGTTTAACATAACAAATTGGC
TGTGGTATATAAAATTATTCATAATGATAGTAGGAGGCTTGGTAGGTTTAAGAATAGTTTTTGCTGTACT
TTCTATAGTGAATAGAGTTAGGCAGGGATATTCACCATTATCGTTTCAGACCCACCTCCCAACCCCGAGG
GGACCCGACAGGCCCGAAGGAATAGAAGAAGAAGGTGGAGAGAGAGACAGAGACAGATCCATTCGATTAG
TGAACGGATCGGCACTGCGTGCGCCAATTCTGCAGACAAATGGCAGTATTCATCCACAATTTTAAAAGAA
AAGGGGGGATTGGGGGGTACAGTGCAGGGGAAAGAATAGTAGACATAATAGCAACAGACATACAAACTAA
AGAATTACAAAAACAAATTACAAAAATTCAAAATTTTCGGGTTTATTACAGGGACAGCAGAGATCCAGTT
TGGTTAATTAACCCGTGTCGGCTCCAGATCTGGCCTCCGGGCTCCGGTGCCCGTCAGTGGGCAGAGCGCA
CATCGCCCACAGTCCCCGAGAAGTTGGGGGGAGGGGTCGGCAATTGAACCGGTGCCTAGAGAAGGTGGCG
CGGGGTAAACTGGGAAAGTGATGTCGTGTACTGGCTCCGCCTTTTTCCCGAGGGTGGGGGAGAACCGTAT
ATAAGTGCAGTAGTCGCCGTGAACGTTCTTTTTCGCAACGGGTTTGCCGCCAGAACACAGGTAAGTGCCG
TGTGTGGTTCCCGCGGGCCTGGCCTCTTTACGGGTTATGGCCCTTGCGTGCCTTGAATTACTTCCACCTG
GCTGCAGTACGTGATTCTTGATCCCGAGCTTCGGGTTGGAAGTGGGTGGGAGAGTTCGAGGCCTTGCGCT
TAAGGAGCCCCTTCGCCTCGTGCTTGAGTTGAGGCCTGGCCTGGGCGCTGGGGCCGCCGCGTGCGAATCT
GGTGGCACCTTCGCGCCTGTCTCGCTGCTTTCGATAAGTCTCTAGCCATTTAAAATTTTTGATGACCTGC
TGCGACGCTTTTTTTCTGGCAAGATAGTCTTGTAAATGCGGGCCAAGATCTGCACACTGGTATTTCGGTT
TTTGGGGCCGCGGGCGGCGACGGGGCCCGTGCGTCCCAGCGCACATGTTCGGCGAGGCGGGGCCTGCGAG
CGCGGCCACCGAGAATCGGACGGGGGTAGTCTCAAGCTGGCCGGCCTGCTCTGGTGCCTGGCCTCGCGCC
GCCGTGTATCGCCCCGCCCTGGGCGGCAAGGCTGGCCCGGTCGGCACCAGTTGCGTGAGCGGAAAGATGG
CCGCTTCCCGGCCCTGCTGCAGGGAGCTCAAAATGGAGGACGCGGCGCTCGGGAGAGCGGGCGGGTGAGT
CACCCACACAAAGGAAAAGGGCCTTTCCGTCCTCAGCCGTCGCTTCATGTGACTCCACGGAGTACCGGGC
GCCGTCCAGGCACCTCGATTAGTTCTCGAGCTTTTGGAGTACGTCGTCTTTAGGTTGGGGGGAGGGGTTT
TATGCGATGGAGTTTCCCCACACTGAGTGGGTGGAGACTGAAGTTAGGCCAGCTTGGCACTTGATGTAAT
TCTCCTTGGAATTTGCCCTTTTTGAGTTTGGATCTTGGTTCATTCTCAAGCCTCAGACAGTGGTTCAAAG
TTTTTTTCTTCCATTTCAGGTGTCGTGAGCTTCTAGAGCCACCATGAGCAAGCTGGAGAAGTTTACAAAC
TGCTACTCCCTGTCTAAGACCCTGAGGTTCAAGGCCATCCCTGTGGGCAAGACCCAGGAGAACATCGACA
ATAAGCGGCTGCTGGTGGAGGACGAGAAGAGAGCCGAGGATTATAAGGGCGTGAAGAAGCTGCTGGATCG
CTACTATCTGTCTTTTATCAACGACGTGCTGCACAGCATCAAGCTGAAGAATCTGAACAATTACATCAGC
CTGTTCCGGAAGAAAACCAGAACCGAGAAGGAGAATAAGGAGCTGGAGAACCTGGAGATCAATCTGCGGA
AGGAGATCGCCAAGGCCTTCAAGGGCAACGAGGGCTACAAGTCCCTGTTTAAGAAGGATATCATCGAGAC
AATCCTGCCAGAGTTCCTGGACGATAAGGACGAGATCGCCCTGGTGAACAGCTTCAATGGCTTTACCACA
GCCTTCACCGGCTTCTTTCGCAACAGAGAGAATATGTTTTCCGAGGAGGCCAAGAGCACATCCATCGCCT
TCAGGTGTATCAACGAGAATCTGACCCGCTACATCTCTAATATGGACATCTTCGAGAAGGTGGACGCCAT
CTTTGATAAGCACGAGGTGCAGGAGATCAAGGAGAAGATCCTGAACAGCGACTATGATGTGGAGGATTTC
TTTGAGGGCGAGTTCTTTAACTTTGTGCTGACACAGGAGGGCATCCGCGTGTATAACGCCATCATCGGCG
GCTTCGTGACCGAGAGCGGCGAGAAGATCAAGGGCCTGAACGAGTACATCAACCTGTATAATCAGAAAAC
CAAGCAGAAGCTGCCTAAGTTTAAGCCACTGTATAAGCAGGTGCTGAGCGATCGGGAGTCTCTGAGCTTC
TACGGCCGGGGCTATACATCCGATGAGGAGGTGCTGGAGGTGTTTAGAAACACCCTGAACAAGAACAGCG
AGATCTTCAGCTCCATCAAGAAGCTGGAGAAGCTGTTCAAGAATTTTGACGAGTACTCTAGCGCCGGCAT
CTTTGTGAAGAACGGCCCCGCCATCAGCACAATCTCCAAGCGCATCTTCGGCGAGTGGAACGTGATCCGG
GACAAGTGGAATGCCGAGTATGACGATATCCACCTGAAGAAGAAGGCCGTGGTGACCGAGAAGTACGAGG
ACGATCGGAGAAAGTCCTTCAAGAAGATCGGCTCCTTTTCTCTGGAGCAGCTGCAGGAGTACGCCGACGC
CGATCTGTCTGTGGTGGAGAAGCTGAAGGAGATCATCATCCAGAAGGTGGATGAGATCTACAAGGTGTAT
GGCTCCTCTGAGAAGCTGTTCGACGCCGATTTTGTGCTGGAGAAGAGCCTGAAGAAGAACGACGCCGTGG
TGGCCATCATGAAGGACCTGCTGGATTCTGTGAAGAGCTTCGAGAATTACATCAAGGCCTTCTTTGGCGA
GGGCAAGGAGACAAACAGGGACGAGTCCTTCTATGGCGATTTTGTGCTGGCCTACGACATCCTGCTGAAG
GTGGACCACATCTACGATGCCATCCGCAATTATGTGACCCAGAAGCCCTACTCTAAGGATAAGTTCAAGC
TGTATTTTCAGAACCCTCAGTTCATGGGCGGCTGGGACAAGGATAAGGAGACAGACTATCGGGCCACCAT
CCTGAGATACGGCTCCAAGTACTATCTGGCCATCATGGATAAGAAGTACGCCAAGTGCCTGCAGAAGATC
GACAAGGACGATGTGAACGGCAATTACGAGAAGATCAACTATAAGCTGCTGCCCGGCCCTAATAAGATGC
TGCCAAAGGTGTTCTTTTCTAAGAAGTGGATGGCCTACTATAACCCCAGCGAGGACATCCAGAAGATCTA
CAAGAATGGCACATTCAAGAAGGGCGATATGTTTAACCTGAATGACTGTCACAAGCTGATCGACTTCTTT
AAGGATAGCATCTCCCGGTATCCAAAGTGGTCCAATGCCTACGATTTCAACTTTTCTGAGACAGAGAAGT
ATAAGGACATCGCCGGCTTTTACAGAGAGGTGGAGGAGCAGGGCTATAAGGTGAGCTTCGAGTCTGCCAG
CAAGAAGGAGGTGGATAAGCTGGTGGAGGAGGGCAAGCTGTATATGTTCCAGATCTATAACAAGGACTTT
TCCGATAAGTCTCACGGCACACCCAATCTGCACACCATGTACTTCAAGCTGCTGTTTGACGAGAACAATC
ACGGACAGATCAGGCTGAGCGGAGGAGCAGAGCTGTTCATGAGGCGCGCCTCCCTGAAGAAGGAGGAGCT
GGTGGTGCACCCAGCCAACTCCCCTATCGCCAACAAGAATCCAGATAATCCCAAGAAAACCACAACCCTG
TCCTACGACGTGTATAAGGATAAGAGGTTTTCTGAGGACCAGTACGAGCTGCACATCCCAATCGCCATCA
ATAAGTGCCCCAAGAACATCTTCAAGATCAATACAGAGGTGCGCGTGCTGCTGAAGCACGACGATAACCC
CTATGTGATCGGCATCGCCAGGGGCGAGCGCAATCTGCTGTATATCGTGGTGGTGGACGGCAAGGGCAAC
ATCGTGGAGCAGTATTCCCTGAACGAGATCATCAACAACTTCAACGGCATCAGGATCAAGACAGATTACC
ACTCTCTGCTGGACAAGAAGGAGAAGGAGAGGTTCGAGGCCCGCCAGAACTGGACCTCCATCGAGAATAT
CAAGGAGCTGAAGGCCGGCTATATCTCTCAGGTGGTGCACAAGATCTGCGAGCTGGTGGAGAAGTACGAT
GCCGTGATCGCCCTGGAGGACCTGAACTCTGGCTTTAAGAATAGCCGCGTGAAGGTGGAGAAGCAGGTGT
ATCAGAAGTTCGAGAAGATGCTGATCGATAAGCTGAACTACATGGTGGACAAGAAGTCTAATCCTTGTGC
AACAGGCGGCGCCCTGAAGGGCTATCAGATCACCAATAAGTTCGAGAGCTTTAAGTCCATGTCTACCCAG
AACGGCTTCATCTTTTACATCCCTGCCTGGCTGACATCCAAGATCGATCCATCTACCGGCTTTGTGAACC
TGCTGAAAACCAAGTATACCAGCATCGCCGATTCCAAGAAGTTCATCAGCTCCTTTGACAGGATCATGTA
CGTGCCCGAGGAGGATCTGTTCGAGTTTGCCCTGGACTATAAGAACTTCTCTCGCACAGACGCCGATTAC
ATCAAGAAGTGGAAGCTGTACTCCTACGGCAACCGGATCAGAATCTTCCGGAATCCTAAGAAGAACAACG
TGTTCGACTGGGAGGAGGTGTGCCTGACCAGCGCCTATAAGGAGCTGTTCAACAAGTACGGCATCAATTA
TCAGCAGGGCGATATCAGAGCCCTGCTGTGCGAGCAGTCCGACAAGGCCTTCTACTCTAGCTTTATGGCC
CTGATGAGCCTGATGCTGCAGATGCGGAACAGCATCACAGGCCGCACCGACGTGGATTTTCTGATCAGCC
CTGTGAAGAACTCCGACGGCATCTTCTACGATAGCCGGAACTATGAGGCCCAGGAGAATGCCATCCTGCC
AAAGAACGCCGACGCCAATGGCGCCTATAACATCGCCAGAAAGGTGCTGTGGGCCATCGGCCAGTTCAAG
AAGGCCGAGGACGAGAAGCTGGATAAGGTGAAGATCGCCATCTCTAACAAGGAGTGGCTGGAGTACGCCC
AGACCAGCGTGAAGCACGGATCCTATCCCTATGACGTGCCCGATTATGCCAGCCTGGGCAGCGGCTCCCC
TGCTGCCAAACGCGTTAAACTAGACGAAGATCCTGCCGCGAAGCGCGTGAAACTGGACGACGGCATTGGT
AGTGGGAGCAACGGCAGCAGCCTCGATGCTAAGTCACTGACTGCCTGGTCCCGGACACTGGTGACCTTCA
AGGATGTGTTTGTGGACTTCACCAGGGAGGAGTGGAAGCTGCTGGACACTGCTCAGCAGATCCTGTACAG
AAATGTGATGCTGGAGAACTATAAGAACCTGGTTTCCTTGGGTTATCAGCTTACTAAGCCAGATGTGATC
CTCCGGTTGGAGAAGGGAGAAGAGCCCTGGCTGGTGGAGAGAGAAATTCACCAAGAGACCCATCCTGATT
CAGAGACTGCATTTGAAATCAAATCATCAGTTCCGAAAAAGAAACGCAAAGTTGCTAGCGAGGGCAGAGG
AAGTCTTCTAACATGCGGTGACGTGGAGGAGAATCCCGGCCCTGGTACCGTGAGCAAGGGCGAGGAGCTG
TTCACCGGGGTGGTGCCCATCCTGGTCGAGCTGGACGGCGACGTAAACGGCCACAAGTTCAGCGTGTCCG
GCGAGGGCGAGGGCGATGCCACCTACGGCAAGCTGACCCTGAAGTTCATCTGCACCACCGGCAAGCTGCC
CGTGCCCTGGCCCACCCTCGTGACCACCCTGACCTACGGCGTGCAGTGCTTCAGCCGCTACCCCGACCAC
ATGAAGCAGCACGACTTCTTCAAGTCCGCCATGCCCGAAGGCTACGTCCAGGAGCGCACCATCTTCTTCA
AGGACGACGGCAACTACAAGACCCGCGCCGAGGTGAAGTTCGAGGGCGACACCCTGGTGAACCGCATCGA
GCTGAAGGGCATCGACTTCAAGGAGGACGGCAACATCCTGGGGCACAAGCTGGAGTACAACTACAACAGC
CACAACGTCTATATCATGGCCGACAAGCAGAAGAACGGCATCAAGGTGAACTTCAAGATCCGCCACAACA
TCGAGGACGGCAGCGTGCAGCTCGCCGACCACTACCAGCAGAACACCCCCATCGGCGACGGCCCCGTGCT
GCTGCCCGACAACCACTACCTGAGCACCCAGTCCGCCCTGAGCAAAGACCCCAACGAGAAGCGCGATCAC
ATGGTCCTGCTGGAGTTCGTGACCGCCGCCGGGATCACTCTCGGCATGGACGAGCTGTACAAGACCGGTT
GAGAATTCGATATCAAGCTTATCGATAATCAACCTCTGGATTACAAAATTTGTGAAAGATTGACTGGTAT
TCTTAACTATGTTGCTCCTTTTACGCTATGTGGATACGCTGCTTTAATGCCTTTGTATCATGCTATTGCT
TCCCGTATGGCTTTCATTTTCTCCTCCTTGTATAAATCCTGGTTGCTGTCTCTTTATGAGGAGTTGTGGC
CCGTTGTCAGGCAACGTGGCGTGGTGTGCACTGTGTTTGCTGACGCAACCCCCACTGGTTGGGGCATTGC
CACCACCTGTCAGCTCCTTTCCGGGACTTTCGCTTTCCCCCTCCCTATTGCCACGGCGGAACTCATCGCC
GCCTGCCTTGCCCGCTGCTGGACAGGGGCTCGGCTGTTGGGCACTGACAATTCCGTGGTGTTGTCGGGGA
AATCATCGTCCTTTCCTTGGCTGCTCGCCTGTGTTGCCACCTGGATTCTGCGCGGGACGTCCTTCTGCTA
CGTCCCTTCGGCCCTCAATCCAGCGGACCTTCCTTCCCGCGGCCTGCTGCCGGCTCTGCGGCCTCTTCCG
CGTCTTCGCCTTCGCCCTCAGACGAGTCGGATCTCCCTTTGGGCCGCCTCCCCGCATCGATACCGTCGAC
CTCGAGACCTAGAAAAACATGGAGCAATCACAAGTAGCAATACAGCAGCTACCAATGCTGATTGTGCCTG
GCTAGAAGCACAAGAGGAGGAGGAGGTGGGTTTTCCAGTCACACCTCAGGTACCTTTAAGACCAATGACT
TACAAGGCAGCTGTAGATCTTAGCCACTTTTTAAAAGAAAAGGGGGGACTGGAAGGGCTAATTCACTCCC
AACGAAGACAAGATATCCTTGATCTGTGGATCTACCACACACAAGGCTACTTCCCTGATTGGCAGAACTA
CACACCAGGGCCAGGGATCAGATATCCACTGACCTTTGGATGGTGCTACAAGCTAGTACCAGTTGAGCAA
GAGAAGGTAGAAGAAGCCAATGAAGGAGAGAACACCCGCTTGTTACACCCTGTGAGCCTGCATGGGATGG
ATGACCCGGAGAGAGAAGTATTAGAGTGGAGGTTTGACAGCCGCCTAGCATTTCATCACATGGCCCGAGA
GCTGCATCCGGACTGTACTGGGTCTCTCTGGTTAGACCAGATCTGAGCCTGGGAGCTCTCTGGCTAACTA
GGGAACCCACTGCTTAAGCCTCAATAAAGCTTGCCTTGAGTGCTTCAAGTAGTGTGTGCCCGTCTGTTGT
GTGACTCTGGTAACTAGAGATCCCTCAGACCCTTTTAGTCAGTGTGGAAAATCTCTAGCAGGGCCCGTTT
AAACCCGCTGATCAGCCTCGACTGTGCCTTCTAGTTGCCAGCCATCTGTTGTTTGCCCCTCCCCCGTGCC
TTCCTTGACCCTGGAAGGTGCCACTCCCACTGTCCTTTCCTAATAAAATGAGGAAATTGCATCGCATTGT
CTGAGTAGGTGTCATTCTATTCTGGGGGGTGGGGTGGGGCAGGACAGCAAGGGGGAGGATTGGGAAGACA
ATAGCAGGCATGCTGGGGATGCGGTGGGCTCTATGGCTTCTGAGGCGGAAAGAACCAGCTGGGGCTCTAG
GGGGTATCCCC
[124 nt withheld, positions 10372-10495]
C
[91 nt withheld, positions 10497-10587]
A
[49 nt withheld, positions 10589-10637]
CCTTTGACGTTGGAGTCCACGTTCTTT
[37 nt withheld, positions 10665-10701]
ACCCTATCTCGGTCTATTCTTTTGATTTATAAGGGATTTTGCCGATTTCGGCCTATTGGTTAAAAAATGA
GCTGATTTAACAAAAATTTAACGCGAATTAATTCTGTGGAATGTGTGTCAGTTAGGGTGTGGAAAGTCCC
CAGGCTCCCCAGCAGGCAGAAGTATGCAAAGCATGCATCTCAATTAGTCAGCAACCAGGTGTGGAAAGTC
CCCAGGCTCCCCAGCAGGCAGAAGTATGCAAAGCATGCATCTCAATTAGTCAGCAACCATAGTCCCGCCC
CTAACTCCGCCCATCCCGCCCCTAACTCCGCCCAGTTCCGCCCATTCTCCGCCCCATGGCTGACTAATTT
TTTTTATTTATGCAGAGGCCGAGGCCGCCTCTGCCTCTGAGCTATTCCAGAAGTAGTGAGGAGGCTTTTT
TGGAGGCCTAGGCTTTTGCAAAAAGCTCCCGGGAGCTTGTATATCCATTTTCGGATCTGATCAGCACGTG
TTGACAATTAATCATCGGCATAGTATATCGGCATAGTATAATACGACAAGGTGAGGAACTAAACCATGGC
CAAGTTGACCAGTGCCGTTCCGGTGCTCACCGCGCGCGACGTCGCCGGAGCGGTCGAGTTCTGGACCGAC
CGGCTCGGGTTCTCCCGGGACTTCGTGGAGGACGACTTCGCCGGTGTGGTCCGGGACGACGTGACCCTGT
TCATCAGCGCGGTCCAGGACCAGGTGGTGCCGGACAACACCCTGGCCTGGGTGTGGGTGCGCGGCCTGGA
CGAGCTGTACGCCGAGTGGTCGGAGGTCGTGTCCACGAACTTCCGGGACGCCTCCGGGCCGGCCATGACC
GAGATCGGCGAGCAGCCGTGGGGGCGGGAGTTCGCCCTGCGCGACCCGGCCGGCAACTGCGTGCACTTCG
TGGCCGAGGAGCAGGACTGACACGTGCTACGAGATTTCGATTCCACCGCCGCCTTCTATGAAAGGTTGGG
CTTCGGAATCGTTTTCCGGGACGCCGGCTGGATGATCCTCCAGCGCGGGGATCTCATGCTGGAGTTCTTC
GCCCACCCCAACTTGTTTATTGCAGCTTATAATGGTTACAAATAAAGCAATAGCATCACAAATTTCACAA
ATAAAGCATTTTTTTCACTGCATTCTAGTTGTGGTTTGTCCAAACTCATCAATGTATCTTATCATGTCTG
TATACCGTCGACCTCTAGCTAGAGCTTGGCGTAATCATGGTCATAGCTGTTTCCTGTGTGAAATTGTTAT
CCGCTCACAATTCCACACAACATACGAGCCGGAAGCATAAAGTGTAAAGCCTGGGGTGCCTAATGAGTGA
GCTAACTCACATTAATTGCGTTGCGCTCACTGCCCGCTTTCCAGTCGGGAAACCTGTCGTGCCAGCTGCA
TTAATGAATCGGCCAACGCGCGGGGAGAGGCGGTTTGCGTATTGGGCGCTCTTCCGCTTCCTCGCTCACT
GACTCGCTGCGCTCGGTCGTTCGGCTGCGGCGAGCGGTATCAGCTCACTCAAAGGCGGTAATACGGTTAT
CCACAGAATCAGGGGATAACGCAGGAAAGAACATGTGAGCAAAAGGCCAGCAAAAGGCCAGGAACCGTAA
AAAGGCCGCGTTGCTGGCGTTTTTCCATAGGCTCCGCCCCCCTGACGAGCATCACAAAAATCGACGCTCA
AGTCAGAGGTGGCGAAACCCGACAGGACTATAAAGATACCAGGCGTTTCCCCCTGGAAGCTCCCTCGTGC
GCTCTCCTGTTCCGACCCTGCCGCTTACCGGATACCTGTCCGCCTTTCTCCCTTCGGGAAGCGTGGCGCT
TTCTCATAGCTCACGCTGTAGGTATCTCAGTTCGGTGTAGGTCGTTCGCTCCAAGCTGGGCTGTGTGCAC
GAACCCCCCGTTCAGCCCGACCGCTGCGCCTTATCCGGTAACTATCGTCTTGAGTCCAACCCGGTAAGAC
ACGACTTATCGCCACTGGCAGCAGCCACTGGTAACAGGATTAGCAGAGCGAGGTATGTAGGCGGTGCTAC
AGAGTTCTTGAAGTGGTGGCCTAACTACGGCTACACTAGAAGAACAGTATTTGGTATCTGCGCTCTGCTG
AAGCCAGTTACCTTCGGAAAAAGAGTTGGTAGCTCTTGATCCGGCAAACAAACCACCGCTGGTAGCGGTG
GTTTTTTTGTTTGCAAGCAGCAGATTACGCGCAGAAAAAAAGGATCTCAAGAAGATCCTTTGATCTTTTC
TACGGGGTCTGACGCTCAGTGGAACGAAAACTCACGTTAAGGGATTTTGGTCATGAGATTATCAAAAAGG
ATCTTCACCTAGATCCTTTTAAATTAAAAATGAAGTTTTAAATCAATCTAAAGTATATATGAGTAAACTT
GGTCTGACAGTTACCAATGCTTAATCAGTGAGGCACCTATCTCAGCGATCTGTCTATTTCGTTCATCCAT
AGTTGCCTGACTCCCCGTCGTGTAGATAACTACGATACGGGAGGGCTTACCATCTGGCCCCAGTGCTGCA
ATGATACCGCGAGACCCACGCTCACCGGCTCCAGATTTATCAGCAATAAACCAGCCAGCCGGAAGGGCCG
AGCGCAGAAGTGGTCCTGCAACTTTATCCGCCTCCATCCAGTCTATTAATTGTTGCCGGGAAGCTAGAGT
AAGTAGTTCGCCAGTTAATAGTTTGCGCAACGTTGTTGCCATTGCTACAGGCATCGTGGTGTCACGCTCG
TCGTTTGGTATGGCTTCATTCAGCTCCGGTTCCCAACGATCAAGGCGAGTTACATGATCCCCCATGTTGT
GCAAAAAAGCGGTTAGCTCCTTCGGTCCTCCGATCGTTGTCAGAAGTAAGTTGGCCGCAGTGTTATCACT
CATGGTTATGGCAGCACTGCATAATTCTCTTACTGTCATGCCATCCGTAAGATGCTTTTCTGTGACTGGT
GAGTACTCAACCAAGTCATTCTGAGAATAGTGTATGCGGCGACCGAGTTGCTCTTGCCCGGCGTCAATAC
GGGATAATACCGCGCCACATAGCAGAACTTTAAAAGTGCTCATCATTGGAAAACGTTCTTCGGGGCGAAA
ACTCTCAAGGATCTTACCGCTGTTGAGATCCAGTTCGATGTAACCCACTCGTGCACCCAACTGATCTTCA
GCATCTTTTACTTTCACCAGCGTTTCTGGGTGAGCAAAAACAGGAAGGCAAAATGCCGCAAAAAAGGGAA
TAAGGGCGACACGGAAATGTTGAATACTCATACTCTTCCTTTTTCAATATTATTGAAGCATTTATCAGGG
TTATTGTCTCATGAGCGGATACATATTTGAATGTATTTAGAAAAATAAACAAATAGGGGTTCCGCGCACA
TTTCCCCGAAAAGTGCCACCTGAC
Features (pLannotate 1.2.2; 32 found; start..end, strand, type, name):
     31..83      -  misc_feature   bom (fragment): basis of mobility region from pBR322
    238..617     +  enhancer       CMV enhancer: human cytomegalovirus immediate early enhancer
    618..817     +  promoter       CMV promoter: human cytomegalovirus (CMV) immediate early promoter
    835..1015    +  LTR            5' LTR (truncated): truncated 5' long terminal repeat (LTR) from HIV-1
   1062..1187    +  misc_feature   HIV-1 Ψ: packaging signal of human immunodeficiency virus type 1
   1171..1534    +  CDS            HIV-1 gag (fragment): gag protein from human immunodeficiency virus 1; gag
   1680..1913    +  misc_feature   RRE: The Rev response element (RRE) of HIV-1 allows for Rev-dependent mRNA export from the nucleus to the cytoplasm.
   2290..2390    +  CDS            Rev (fragment): human immunodeficiency virus 1 (HIV-1) Rev protein; rev; enhances nuclear export of unspliced and incompletely spliced viral mRNAs
   2440..2557    +  misc_feature   cPPT/CTS: central polypurine tract and central termination sequence of HIV-1
   2630..3808    +  promoter       EF-1α promoter: strong constitutive promoter for human elongation factor EF-1α
   3824..7507    +  CDS            LbCpf1: CRISPR-associated protein from Lachnospiraceae bacterium ND2006 (Zetsche et al., 2015)
   7682..7876    +  CDS            KRAB: Krüppel-associated box (KRAB) transcriptional repression domain from the human zinc finger protein ZNF10 (Margolin et al., 1994)
   8030..8743    +  CDS            EGFP: EGFP is a basic (constitutively fluorescent) green fluorescent protein published in 1996, derived from Aequorea victoria. It is reported to be a rapidly-maturing weak dimer with moderate acid sensitivity.
   8753..8777    +  misc_feature   MCS (fragment): pBluescript multiple cloning site
   8777..9365    +  misc_feature   WPRE: woodchuck hepatitis virus posttranscriptional regulatory element
   9302..9883    +  CDS            nef (fragment): NEF_HV1H2 - Experimental evidence at protein level: Swiss-Prot protein existence level 1. Extracellular Nef protein targets CD4(+) T-lymphocytes for apoptosis by interacting with CXCR4 surface receptors. From Human immunodeficiency virus type 1 group M subtype B (isolate HXB2) (HIV-1).
   9890..10070   +  LTR            5' LTR (truncated): truncated 5' long terminal repeat (LTR) from HIV-1
  10102..10326   +  polyA_signal   bGH poly(A) signal: bovine growth hormone polyadenylation signal
  10330..10351   +  promoter       SV40 promoter (fragment): SV40 enhancer and early promoter
  10372..10800   +  rep_origin     f1 ori (sequence partly withheld): f1 bacteriophage origin of replication; arrow indicates direction of (+) strand synthesis
  10814..11143   +  promoter       SV40 promoter: SV40 enhancer and early promoter
  11191..11238   +  promoter       EM7 promoter: synthetic bacterial promoter&nbsp
  11257..11631   +  CDS            BleoR: antibiotic-binding protein; Sh ble from Streptoalloteichus hindustanus; confers resistance to bleomycin, phleomycin, and Zeocin™
  11641..11766   +  CDS            ble (fragment): BLE_KLEPN - Experimental evidence at protein level: Swiss-Prot protein existence level 1. Binding protein with a strong affinity to the bleomycin family of antibiotics. Binds to CL990; an antimitotic-antibiotic compound. From Klebsiella pneumoniae.
  11761..11882   +  polyA_signal   SV40 poly(A) signal: SV40 polyadenylation signal
  11953..11975   -  protein_bind   lac operator (fragment): The lac repressor binds to the lac operator to inhibit transcription in E. coli. This inhibition can be relieved by adding lactose or isopropyl-β-D-thiogalactopyranoside (IPTG). lac repressor encoded by lacI
  11979..12009   -  promoter       lac promoter: promoter for the E. coli lac operon
  12024..12045   -  protein_bind   CAP binding site: CAP binding activates transcription in the presence of cAMP. E. coli catabolite activator protein
  12058..12150   -  CDS            lacI (fragment): lac repressor; lacI; The lac repressor binds to the lac operator to inhibit transcription in E. coli. This inhibition can be relieved by adding lactose or isopropyl-β-D-thiogalactopyranoside (IPTG).
  12333..12921   -  rep_origin     ori: high-copy-number ColE1/pMB1/pBR322/pUC origin of replication
  13092..13952   -  CDS            AmpR: β-lactamase; bla; confers resistance to ampicillin, carbenicillin, and related antibiotics
  13953..14057   -  promoter       AmpR promoter: bla
