[The description below was written by a language model from this plasmid's Addgene catalogue record and pLannotate feature annotations shown in this document.]
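Description:
SM265_EF1A-dHyperLbCas12a-KRAB-T2A-EGFP is a roughly 14.1 kb lentiviral transfer plasmid built on the pFUGW backbone for mammalian expression of a Cas12a-based CRISPR interference effector. It is maintained in E. coli through a high-copy ColE1/pUC-type origin with ampicillin resistance. An f1 origin and an SV40/EM7-driven bleomycin/Zeocin resistance cassette also sit in the backbone, outside the viral region. The viral portion follows a third-generation layout. A CMV enhancer/promoter replaces the U3 of the truncated 5' LTR to drive genomic RNA production in packaging cells. It is followed by the HIV-1 Ψ packaging signal with a gag fragment, the RRE for Rev-dependent nuclear export, and the cPPT/CTS. A WPRE lies downstream of the payload to enhance transcript expression, and a truncated 3' LTR and a bGH polyadenylation signal follow it.

The payload is a single open reading frame driven by the constitutive human EF-1α promoter. It encodes LbCas12a (LbCpf1, from Lachnospiraceae bacterium ND2006) carrying the recorded substitutions D156R, D235R, E292R, E350R and D832A, a variant the depositor calls dHyperLbCas12a, where the "d" prefix denotes a nuclease-dead form. This is fused to the KRAB transcriptional repression domain of human ZNF10. According to the construct name, a T2A self-cleaving peptide links the fusion to EGFP, although the T2A is not annotated separately in the feature table. EGFP is therefore produced as a separate protein from the same transcript and marks expressing cells for sorting or monitoring. No crRNA expression cassette is annotated, so guide arrays are presumably supplied from another construct. The associated work concerns multiplexed CRISPRi screening.
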