Addgene plasmid #244204: SM265_EF1A-dHyperLbCas12a-KRAB-T2A-EGFP
Purpose: Mammalian expression of dHyperLbCas12a-KRAB with EGFP selectable marker
Depositing lab: Tim Reddy. Depositing organization: Duke University. Publication: dHyperCas12a enables multiplexed CRISPRi screens. Melore SM, McRoberts Amador CD, Hamilton MC, Gersbach CA, Reddy TE. Nat Commun. 2026 Feb 12. doi: 10.1038/s41467-026-69090-z. PubMed 41673027.
Backbone
  Vector backbone: pFUGW
  Vector type: Mammalian Expression, Lentiviral, CRISPR
Growth in bacteria
  Bacterial resistance: Ampicillin, 100 μg/mL
  Growth temperature: 30°C
  Growth strain: NEB Stable
  Copy number: High Copy
Gene/Insert
  Gene/Insert name: dHyperLbCas12a-KRAB
  Species: Synthetic
  Mutation: dHyperLbCas12a: D156R, D235R, E292R, E350R, and D832A
  Cloning method: Gibson Cloning
Terms and licenses: Academic/Nonprofit Terms; Industry Terms: Not Available to Industry
Depositor comments: Please visit https://doi.org/10.1101/2024.07.08.602263 for bioRxiv preprint.
How to cite: SM265_EF1A-dHyperLbCas12a-KRAB-T2A-EGFP was a gift from Tim Reddy (Addgene plasmid # 244204 ; http://n2t.net/addgene:244204 ; RRID:Addgene_244204)
